Addgene plasmid #179650: CMVTO-H2b-Che
Purpose: mCherry co-transfection marker
Depositing lab: Xiaojing Gao. Depositing organization: Stanford University. Publication: Protease-controlled secretion and display of intercellular signals. Vlahos AE, Kang J, Aldrete CA, Zhu R, Chong LS, Elowitz MB, Gao XJ. Nat Commun. 2022 Feb 17;13(1):912. doi: 10.1038/s41467-022-28623-y. PubMed 35177637.
Backbone
  Vector backbone: CMVTO-FlpIn
  Vector type: Mammalian Expression
Growth in bacteria
  Bacterial resistance: Ampicillin, 100 μg/mL
  Growth temperature: 37°C
  Growth strain: DH5alpha
  Copy number: High Copy
Gene/Insert
  Gene/Insert name: mCherry
  Species: Synthetic
Terms and licenses: Academic/Nonprofit Terms; Industry Terms: Not Available to Industry
How to cite: CMVTO-H2b-Che was a gift from Xiaojing Gao (Addgene plasmid # 179650 ; http://n2t.net/addgene:179650 ; RRID:Addgene_179650)
