[The description below was written by a language model from this plasmid's Addgene catalogue record and pLannotate feature annotations shown in this document.]
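Description:
CMVTO-H2b-Che is a mammalian expression plasmid built on the CMVTO-FlpIn backbone and recorded as an mCherry co-transfection marker. It is propagated in E. coli as a high-copy plasmid through a ColE1/pUC-type origin and selected with ampicillin via the β-lactamase gene and its native promoter. The annotation also picks up small backbone remnants (an f1 ori fragment, lac promoter/operator elements, and fragments of lacI, ble and bom) that have no evident role in the construct's function.

The expression cassette consists of the human cytomegalovirus immediate-early enhancer and promoter followed by two short tet operator-containing segments. The annotation software labels these as PLtetO-1 and TRE3GV fragments, but they are consistent with the "TO" (tet operator) in the construct name. This arrangement gives strong constitutive expression in ordinary cells and would be expected to be repressible in cells that express the Tet repressor, with tetracycline or doxycycline relieving repression. Downstream lies human histone H2B (HIST1H2BJ), closely followed by mCherry and apparently fused to it, terminated by a bGH polyadenylation signal. The H2B moiety would tether the red fluorescent protein to chromatin, producing a bright nuclear signal that makes transfected cells easy to identify and count.

The backbone also carries an FRT site directly upstream of a hygromycin resistance coding sequence with an SV40 poly(A) signal. With no intact promoter annotated in front of it, this layout is typical of Flp-In vectors, where Flp-mediated integration into a genomic FRT landing site activates hygromycin resistance. The plasmid could therefore also support stable single-copy integration, although the record describes only its use as a transfection marker.
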