Features (pLannotate 1.2.2; 23 found; start..end, strand, type, name):
     33..56      +  polyA_signal   bGH poly(A) signal (fragment): bovine growth hormone polyadenylation signal
     60..81      +  promoter       SV40 promoter (fragment): SV40 enhancer and early promoter
    102..335     +  rep_origin     f1 ori (fragment) (sequence partly withheld): f1 bacteriophage origin of replication; arrow indicates direction of (+) strand synthesis
    340..387     +  protein_bind   FRT: FLP-mediated recombination occurs in the 8-bp core sequence TCTAGAAA (Turan and Bode, 2011). FLP recombinase from the Saccharomyces cerevisiae 2μ plasmid
    395..1417    +  CDS            HygR: aminoglycoside phosphotransferase from E. coli; aph(4)-Ia; confers resistance to hygromycin
   1427..1552    +  CDS            ble (fragment): BLE_KLEPN - Experimental evidence at protein level: Swiss-Prot protein existence level 1. Binding protein with a strong affinity to the bleomycin family of antibiotics. Binds to CL990; an antimitotic-antibiotic compound. From Klebsiella pneumoniae.
   1547..1668    +  polyA_signal   SV40 poly(A) signal: SV40 polyadenylation signal
   1741..1757    -  protein_bind   lac operator: The lac repressor binds to the lac operator to inhibit transcription in E. coli. This inhibition can be relieved by adding lactose or isopropyl-β-D-thiogalactopyranoside (IPTG). lac repressor encoded by lacI
   1765..1795    -  promoter       lac promoter: promoter for the E. coli lac operon
   1810..1831    -  protein_bind   CAP binding site: CAP binding activates transcription in the presence of cAMP. E. coli catabolite activator protein
   1844..1936    -  CDS            lacI (fragment): lac repressor; lacI; The lac repressor binds to the lac operator to inhibit transcription in E. coli. This inhibition can be relieved by adding lactose or isopropyl-β-D-thiogalactopyranoside (IPTG).
   2119..2707    -  rep_origin     ori: high-copy-number ColE1/pMB1/pBR322/pUC origin of replication
   2878..3738    -  CDS            AmpR: β-lactamase; bla; confers resistance to ampicillin, carbenicillin, and related antibiotics
   3739..3843    -  promoter       AmpR promoter: bla
   3902..3954    -  misc_feature   bom (fragment): basis of mobility region from pBR322
   4104..4483    +  enhancer       CMV enhancer: human cytomegalovirus immediate early enhancer
   4484..4687    +  promoter       CMV promoter: human cytomegalovirus (CMV) immediate early promoter
   4689..4708    +  promoter       PLtetO-1 promoter (fragment): modified phage lambda PL promoter with tet operator sites (Lutz and Bujard, 1997)
   4710..4729    +  promoter       PLtetO-1 promoter (fragment): modified phage lambda PL promoter with tet operator sites (Lutz and Bujard, 1997)
   4737..4770    +  promoter       TRE3GV promoter (fragment): 3rd-generation Tet-responsive promoter that can be activated by binding of Tet-On® 3G, optimized for retroviral and lentiviral vectors
   4866..5240    +  CDS            H2B: human histone H2B; HIST1H2BJ
   5247..5954    +  CDS            mCherry: mCherry is a basic (constitutively fluorescent) red fluorescent protein published in 2004, derived from Discosoma sp.. It is reported to be a very rapidly-maturing monomer with low acid sensitivity.
   6066..17      +  polyA_signal   bGH poly(A) signal (across the origin): bovine growth hormone polyadenylation signal
>Addgene plasmid #179650 | CMVTO-H2b-Che | addgene full sequence | sequence record 355725 | Addgene NGS Result
TGCGGTGGGCTCTATGGAGATCTATCGATGTTCTGGGGATGCGGTGGGCTCTATGGCTTCTGAGGCGGAA
AGAACCAGCTGGGGCTCTAGGGGGTATCCCC
[124 nt withheld, positions 102-225]
C
[91 nt withheld, positions 227-317]
AGGGTGATGGTTCACGTACCTAGAAGTTCCTATTCCGAAGTTCCTATTCTCTAGAAAGTATAGGAACTTC
CTTGGCCAAAAAGCCTGAACTCACCGCGACGTCTGTCGAGAAGTTTCTGATCGAAAAGTTCGACAGCGTC
TCCGACCTGATGCAGCTCTCGGAGGGCGAAGAATCTCGTGCTTTCAGCTTCGATGTAGGAGGGCGTGGAT
ATGTCCTGCGGGTAAATAGCTGCGCCGATGGTTTCTACAAAGATCGTTATGTTTATCGGCACTTTGCATC
GGCCGCGCTCCCGATTCCGGAAGTGCTTGACATTGGGGAATTCAGCGAGAGCCTGACCTATTGCATCTCC
CGCCGTGCACAGGGTGTCACGTTGCAAGACCTGCCTGAAACCGAACTGCCCGCTGTTCTGCAGCCGGTCG
CGGAGGCCATGGATGCGATCGCTGCGGCCGATCTTAGCCAGACGAGCGGGTTCGGCCCATTCGGACCGCA
AGGAATCGGTCAATACACTACATGGCGTGATTTCATATGCGCGATTGCTGATCCCCATGTGTATCACTGG
CAAACTGTGATGGACGACACCGTCAGTGCGTCCGTCGCGCAGGCTCTCGATGAGCTGATGCTTTGGGCCG
AGGACTGCCCCGAAGTCCGGCACCTCGTGCACGCGGATTTCGGCTCCAACAATGTCCTGACGGACAATGG
CCGCATAACAGCGGTCATTGACTGGAGCGAGGCGATGTTCGGGGATTCCCAATACGAGGTCGCCAACATC
TTCTTCTGGAGGCCGTGGTTGGCTTGTATGGAGCAGCAGACGCGCTACTTCGAGCGGAGGCATCCGGAGC
TTGCAGGATCGCCGCGGCTCCGGGCGTATATGCTCCGCATTGGTCTTGACCAACTCTATCAGAGCTTGGT
TGACGGCAATTTCGATGATGCAGCTTGGGCGCAGGGTCGATGCGACGCAATCGTCCGATCCGGAGCCGGG
ACTGTCGGGCGTACACAAATCGCCCGCAGAAGCGCGGCCGTCTGGACCGATGGCTGTGTAGAAGTACTCG
CCGATAGTGGAAACCGACGCCCCAGCACTCGTCCGAGGGCAAAGGAATAGCACGTACTACGAGATTTCGA
TTCCACCGCCGCCTTCTATGAAAGGTTGGGCTTCGGAATCGTTTTCCGGGACGCCGGCTGGATGATCCTC
CAGCGCGGGGATCTCATGCTGGAGTTCTTCGCCCACCCCAACTTGTTTATTGCAGCTTATAATGGTTACA
AATAAAGCAATAGCATCACAAATTTCACAAATAAAGCATTTTTTTCACTGCATTCTAGTTGTGGTTTGTC
CAAACTCATCAATGTATCTTATCATGTCTGTATACCGTCGACCTCTAGCTAGAGCTTGGCGTAATCATGG
TCATAGCTGTTTCCTGTGTGAAATTGTTATCCGCTCACAATTCCACACAACATACGAGCCGGAAGCATAA
AGTGTAAAGCCTGGGGTGCCTAATGAGTGAGCTAACTCACATTAATTGCGTTGCGCTCACTGCCCGCTTT
CCAGTCGGGAAACCTGTCGTGCCAGCTGCATTAATGAATCGGCCAACGCGCGGGGAGAGGCGGTTTGCGT
ATTGGGCGCTCTTCCGCTTCCTCGCTCACTGACTCGCTGCGCTCGGTCGTTCGGCTGCGGCGAGCGGTAT
CAGCTCACTCAAAGGCGGTAATACGGTTATCCACAGAATCAGGGGATAACGCAGGAAAGAACATGTGAGC
AAAAGGCCAGCAAAAGGCCAGGAACCGTAAAAAGGCCGCGTTGCTGGCGTTTTTCCATAGGCTCCGCCCC
CCTGACGAGCATCACAAAAATCGACGCTCAAGTCAGAGGTGGCGAAACCCGACAGGACTATAAAGATACC
AGGCGTTTCCCCCTGGAAGCTCCCTCGTGCGCTCTCCTGTTCCGACCCTGCCGCTTACCGGATACCTGTC
CGCCTTTCTCCCTTCGGGAAGCGTGGCGCTTTCTCATAGCTCACGCTGTAGGTATCTCAGTTCGGTGTAG
GTCGTTCGCTCCAAGCTGGGCTGTGTGCACGAACCCCCCGTTCAGCCCGACCGCTGCGCCTTATCCGGTA
ACTATCGTCTTGAGTCCAACCCGGTAAGACACGACTTATCGCCACTGGCAGCAGCCACTGGTAACAGGAT
TAGCAGAGCGAGGTATGTAGGCGGTGCTACAGAGTTCTTGAAGTGGTGGCCTAACTACGGCTACACTAGA
AGAACAGTATTTGGTATCTGCGCTCTGCTGAAGCCAGTTACCTTCGGAAAAAGAGTTGGTAGCTCTTGAT
CCGGCAAACAAACCACCGCTGGTAGCGGTGGTTTTTTTGTTTGCAAGCAGCAGATTACGCGCAGAAAAAA
AGGATCTCAAGAAGATCCTTTGATCTTTTCTACGGGGTCTGACGCTCAGTGGAACGAAAACTCACGTTAA
GGGATTTTGGTCATGAGATTATCAAAAAGGATCTTCACCTAGATCCTTTTAAATTAAAAATGAAGTTTTA
AATCAATCTAAAGTATATATGAGTAAACTTGGTCTGACAGTTACCAATGCTTAATCAGTGAGGCACCTAT
CTCAGCGATCTGTCTATTTCGTTCATCCATAGTTGCCTGACTCCCCGTCGTGTAGATAACTACGATACGG
GAGGGCTTACCATCTGGCCCCAGTGCTGCAATGATACCGCGAGACCCACGCTCACCGGCTCCAGATTTAT
CAGCAATAAACCAGCCAGCCGGAAGGGCCGAGCGCAGAAGTGGTCCTGCAACTTTATCCGCCTCCATCCA
GTCTATTAATTGTTGCCGGGAAGCTAGAGTAAGTAGTTCGCCAGTTAATAGTTTGCGCAACGTTGTTGCC
ATTGCTACAGGCATCGTGGTGTCACGCTCGTCGTTTGGTATGGCTTCATTCAGCTCCGGTTCCCAACGAT
CAAGGCGAGTTACATGATCCCCCATGTTGTGCAAAAAAGCGGTTAGCTCCTTCGGTCCTCCGATCGTTGT
CAGAAGTAAGTTGGCCGCAGTGTTATCACTCATGGTTATGGCAGCACTGCATAATTCTCTTACTGTCATG
CCATCCGTAAGATGCTTTTCTGTGACTGGTGAGTACTCAACCAAGTCATTCTGAGAATAGTGTATGCGGC
GACCGAGTTGCTCTTGCCCGGCGTCAATACGGGATAATACCGCGCCACATAGCAGAACTTTAAAAGTGCT
CATCATTGGAAAACGTTCTTCGGGGCGAAAACTCTCAAGGATCTTACCGCTGTTGAGATCCAGTTCGATG
TAACCCACTCGTGCACCCAACTGATCTTCAGCATCTTTTACTTTCACCAGCGTTTCTGGGTGAGCAAAAA
CAGGAAGGCAAAATGCCGCAAAAAAGGGAATAAGGGCGACACGGAAATGTTGAATACTCATACTCTTCCT
TTTTCAATATTATTGAAGCATTTATCAGGGTTATTGTCTCATGAGCGGATACATATTTGAATGTATTTAG
AAAAATAAACAAATAGGGGTTCCGCGCACATTTCCCCGAAAAGTGCCACCTGACGTCGACGGATCGGGAG
ATCTCCCGATCCCCTATGGTGCACTCTCAGTACAATCTGCTCTGATGCCGCATAGTTAAGCCAGTATCTG
CTCCCTGCTTGTGTGTTGGAGGTCGCTGAGTAGTGCGCGAGCAAAATTTAAGCTACAACAAGGCAAGGCT
TGACCGACAATTGCATGAAGAATCTGCTTAGGGTTAGGCGTTTTGCGCTGCTTCGTACGGGCCAGATATA
CGCGTTGACATTGATTATTGACTAGTTATTAATAGTAATCAATTACGGGGTCATTAGTTCATAGCCCATA
TATGGAGTTCCGCGTTACATAACTTACGGTAAATGGCCCGCCTGGCTGACCGCCCAACGACCCCCGCCCA
TTGACGTCAATAATGACGTATGTTCCCATAGTAACGCCAATAGGGACTTTCCATTGACGTCAATGGGTGG
AGTATTTACGGTAAACTGCCCACTTGGCAGTACATCAAGTGTATCATATGCCAAGTACGCCCCCTATTGA
CGTCAATGACGGTAAATGGCCCGCCTGGCATTATGCCCAGTACATGACCTTATGGGACTTTCCTACTTGG
CAGTACATCTACGTATTAGTCATCGCTATTACCATGGTGATGCGGTTTTGGCAGTACATCAATGGGCGTG
GATAGCGGTTTGACTCACGGGGATTTCCAAGTCTCCACCCCATTGACGTCAATGGGAGTTTGTTTTGGCA
CCAAAATCAACGGGACTTTCCAAAATGTCGTAACAACTCCGCCCCATTGACGCAAATGGGCGGTAGGCGT
GTACGGTGGGAGGTCTATATAAGCAGAGCTCTCCCTATCAGTGATAGAGATCTCCCTATCAGTGATAGAG
ATCGTCGACGAGCTCGTTTAGTGAACCGTCAGATCGCCTGGAGACGCCATCCACGCTGTTTTGACCTCCA
TAGAAGACACCGGGACCGATCCAGCCTCCGGACTCTAGCGTTTAAACTTAAGCTTCGCCACCATGGGTCC
AGAGCCAGCGAAGTCTGCTCCCGCCCCGAAAAAGGGCTCCAAGAAGGCGGTGACTAAGGCGCAGAAGAAA
GGCGGCAAGAAGCGCAAGCGCAGCCGCAAGGAGAGCTATTCCATCTATGTGTACAAGGTTCTGAAGCAGG
TCCACCCTGACACCGGCATTTCGTCCAAGGCCATGGGCATCATGAATTCGTTTGTGAACGACATTTTCGA
GCGCATCGCAGGTGAGGCTTCCCGCCTGGCGCATTACAACAAGCGCTCGACCATCACCTCCAGGGAGATC
CAGACGGCCGTGCGCCTGCTGCTGCCTGGGGAGTTGGCCAAGCACGCCGTGTCCGAGGGTACTAAGGCCA
TCACCAAGTACACCAGCGCTAAGCCTAGGATGGTGAGCAAGGGCGAGGAGGATAACATGGCCATCATCAA
GGAGTTCATGCGCTTCAAGGTGCACATGGAGGGCTCCGTGAACGGCCACGAGTTCGAGATCGAGGGCGAG
GGCGAGGGCCGCCCCTACGAGGGCACCCAGACCGCCAAGCTGAAGGTGACCAAGGGTGGCCCCCTGCCCT
TCGCCTGGGACATCCTGTCCCCTCAGTTCATGTACGGCTCCAAGGCCTACGTGAAGCACCCCGCCGACAT
TCCCGACTACTTGAAGCTGTCCTTCCCCGAGGGCTTCAAGTGGGAGCGCGTGATGAACTTCGAGGACGGC
GGCGTGGTGACCGTGACCCAGGACTCCTCCCTGCAGGACGGCGAGTTCATCTACAAGGTGAAGCTGCGCG
GCACCAACTTCCCCTCCGACGGCCCCGTAATGCAGAAGAAGACCATGGGCTGGGAGGCCTCCTCCGAGCG
GATGTACCCCGAGGACGGCGCCCTGAAGGGCGAGATCAAGCAGAGGCTGAAGCTGAAGGACGGCGGCCAC
TACGACGCTGAGGTCAAGACCACCTACAAGGCCAAGAAGCCCGTGCAGCTGCCCGGCGCCTACAACGTCA
ACATCAAGTTGGACATCACCTCCCACAACGAGGACTACACCATCGTGGAACAGTACGAACGCGCCGAGGG
CCGCCACTCCACCGGCGGCATGGACGAGCTGTACAAGTCTTAACTCGAGGAGGGCCCGAACAAAAACTCA
TCTCAGAAGAGGATCTGAATAGCGCCGTCGACCATCATCATAATCATCATTGAGTTTAAACCCGCTGATC
AGCCTCGACTGTGCCTTCTAGTTGCCAGCCATCTGTTGTTTGCCCCTCCCCCGTGCCTTCCTTGACCCTG
GAAGGTGCCACTCCCACTGTCCTTTCCTAATAAAATGAGGAAATTGCATCGCATTGTCTGAGTAGGTGTC
ATTCTATTCTGGGGGGTGGGGTGGGGCAGGACAGCAAGGGGGAGGATTGGGAAGACAATAGCAGGCATGC
TGGGGA
